>Addgene plasmid #128543 | pMJA295 | addgene full sequence | sequence record 251874 | Addgene NGS Result
CGTTACATAACTTACGGTAAATGGCCCGCCTGGCTGACCGCCCAACGACCCCCGCCCATTGACGTCAATA
ATGACGTATGTTCCCATAGTAACGCCAATAGGGACTTTCCATTGACGTCAATGGGTGGAGTATTTACGGT
AAACTGCCCACTTGGCAGTACATCAAGTGTATCATATGCCAAGTACGCCCCCTATTGACGTCAATGACGG
TAAATGGCCCGCCTGGCATTATGCCCAGTACATGACCTTATGGGACTTTCCTACTTGGCAGTACATCTAC
GTATTAGTCATCGCTATTACCATGGTGATGCGGTTTTGGCAGTACATCAATGGGCGTGGATAGCGGTTTG
ACTCACGGGGATTTCCAAGTCTCCACCCCATTGACGTCAATGGGAGTTTGTTTTGGCACCAAAATCAACG
GGACTTTCCAAAATGTCGTAACAACTCCGCCCCATTGACGCAAATGGGCGGTAGGCGTGTACGGTGGGAG
GTCTATATAAGCAGAGCTGGTTTAGTGAACCGTCAGATCCGCTAGGGATCCTCCCTCCTACTGTCTTCTG
TGCTAGGGATCACTTCCTTGTTGAGTGGGGCCTGAGTTTTAAGAGGATCTTCTGCTCCTCTTCATCTGGT
CCCTTTCCTTCCAAGGCCTCAGAGAGGAAGGCATGTGAGACGCGTATTATAAGAAACTCTTTCGTCTCGG
CAGTGGAACAACACTTGTTGTCACAGATAAACAACTTGATGCAGATGTTTCCCCCAAGCCCACTATTTTT
CTTCCTTCAATTGCTGAAACAAAACTCCAGAAGGCTGGAACATACCTTTGTCTTCTTGAGAAATTTTTCC
CAGATATTATTAAGATACATTGGCAAGAAAAGAAGAGCAACACGATTCTGGGCTCCCAGGAGGGGAACAC
CATGAAGACTAACGACACATACATGAAATTTAGCTGGTTAACGGTGCCAGAAGAGTCACTGGACAAAGAA
CACAGATGTATCGTCAGACATGAGAATAATAAAAACGGAATTGATCAAGAAATTATCTTTCCTCCAATAA
AGACAGATGTCACCACAGTGGACCCCAAAGACAGTTATTCAAAAGATGCAAATGATGTCATCACAATGGA
CCCCAAAGACAATTGGTCAAAAGATGCAAATGATACACTAATGCTGCAGCTCACAAACACCTCTGCATAT
TACACGTACCTCCTCCGGCTCCTCAAGAGGGGGGCCTATTTTGGCCATATCCACCTGCTGTCTGCCTTAA
AAGAAACGGGTTTTCTTCCTGCAAATGGAAAAGAAAATCTAACCCCAACCTTTCTTGGGTCACAAAGTTG
GGCATTAATAAGAAAAAGGCATTGGGTTTATTAAGGAATTCAATTCACTCCTCAGGTGCAGGCTGCCTAT
CAGAAGGTGGTGGCTGGTGTGGCCAATGCCCTGGCTCACAAATACCACTGAGATCTTTTTCCCTCTGCCA
AAAATTATGGGGACATCATGAAGCCCCTTGAGCATCTGACTTCTGGCTAATAAAGGAAATTTATTTTCAT
TGCAATAGTGTGTTGGAATTTTTTGTGTCTCTCACTCGGAAGGACATATGGGAGGGCAAATCATTTAAAA
CATCAGAATGAGTATTTGGTTTAGAGTTTGGCAACATATGCCATATGCTGGCTGCCATGAACAAAGGTGG
CTATAAAGAGGTCATCAGTATATGAAACAGCCCCCTGCTGTCCATTCCTTATTCCATAGAAAAGCCTTGA
CTTGAGGTTAGATTTTTTTTATATTTTGTTTTGTGTTATTTTTTTCTTTAACATCCCTAAAATTTTCCTT
ACATGTTTTACTAGCCAGATTTTTCCTCCTCTCCTGACTACTCCCAGTCATAGCTGTCCCTCTTCTCTTA
CTAGTCAATAATCAATGTCAACGCGTATATCTGGCCCGTACATCGCGAAGCAGCGCAAAACGCCTAACCC
TAAGCAGATTCTTCATGCAATTGTCGGTCAAGCCTTGCCTTGTTGTAGCTTAAATTTTGCTCGCGCACTA
CTCAGCGACCTCCAACACACAAGCAGGGAGCAGATACTGGCTTAACTATGCGGCATCAGAGCAGATTGTA
CTGAGAGTGCACCATAGGGGATCGGGAGATCTCCCGATCCGTCGACGTCAGGTGGCACTTTTCGGGGAAA
TGTGCGCGGAACCCCTATTTGTTTATTTTTCTAAATACATTCAAATATGTATCCGCTCATGAGACAATAA
CCCTGATAAATGCTTCAATAATATTGAAAAAGGAAGAGTATGAGTATTCAACATTTCCGTGTCGCCCTTA
TTCCCTTTTTTGCGGCATTTTGCCTTCCTGTTTTTGCTCACCCAGAAACGCTGGTGAAAGTAAAAGATGC
TGAAGATCAGTTGGGTGCACGAGTGGGTTACATCGAACTGGATCTCAACAGCGGTAAGATCCTTGAGAGT
TTTCGCCCCGAAGAACGTTTTCCAATGATGAGCACTTTTAAAGTTCTGCTATGTGGCGCGGTATTATCCC
GTATTGACGCCGGGCAAGAGCAACTCGGTCGCCGCATACACTATTCTCAGAATGACTTGGTTGAGTACTC
ACCAGTCACAGAAAAGCATCTTACGGATGGCATGACAGTAAGAGAATTATGCAGTGCTGCCATAACCATG
AGTGATAACACTGCGGCCAACTTACTTCTGACAACGATCGGAGGACCGAAGGAGCTAACCGCTTTTTTGC
ACAACATGGGGGATCATGTAACTCGCCTTGATCGTTGGGAACCGGAGCTGAATGAAGCCATACCAAACGA
CGAGCGTGACACCACGATGCCTGTAGCAATGGCAACAACGTTGCGCAAACTATTAACTGGCGAACTACTT
ACTCTAGCTTCCCGGCAACAATTAATAGACTGGATGGAGGCGGATAAAGTTGCAGGACCACTTCTGCGCT
CGGCCCTTCCGGCTGGCTGGTTTATTGCTGATAAATCTGGAGCCGGTGAGCGTGGGTCTCGCGGTATCAT
TGCAGCACTGGGGCCAGATGGTAAGCCCTCCCGTATCGTAGTTATCTACACGACGGGGAGTCAGGCAACT
ATGGATGAACGAAATAGACAGATCGCTGAGATAGGTGCCTCACTGATTAAGCATTGGTAACTGTCAGACC
AAGTTTACTCATATATACTTTAGATTGATTTAAAACTTCATTTTTAATTTAAAAGGATCTAGGTGAAGAT
CCTTTTTGATAATCTCATGACCAAAATCCCTTAACGTGAGTTTTCGTTCCACTGAGCGTCAGACCCCGTA
GAAAAGATCAAAGGATCTTCTTGAGATCCTTTTTTTCTGCGCGTAATCTGCTGCTTGCAAACAAAAAAAC
CACCGCTACCAGCGGTGGTTTGTTTGCCGGATCAAGAGCTACCAACTCTTTTTCCGAAGGTAACTGGCTT
CAGCAGAGCGCAGATACCAAATACTGTTCTTCTAGTGTAGCCGTAGTTAGGCCACCACTTCAAGAACTCT
GTAGCACCGCCTACATACCTCGCTCTGCTAATCCTGTTACCAGTGGCTGCTGCCAGTGGCGATAAGTCGT
GTCTTACCGGGTTGGACTCAAGACGATAGTTACCGGATAAGGCGCAGCGGTCGGGCTGAACGGGGGGTTC
GTGCACACAGCCCAGCTTGGAGCGAACGACCTACACCGAACTGAGATACCTACAGCGTGAGCTATGAGAA
AGCGCCACGCTTCCCGAAGGGAGAAAGGCGGACAGGTATCCGGTAAGCGGCAGGGTCGGAACAGGAGAGC
GCACGAGGGAGCTTCCAGGGGGAAACGCCTGGTATCTTTATAGTCCTGTCGGGTTTCGCCACCTCTGACT
TGAGCGTCGATTTTTGTGATGCTCGTCAGGGGGGCGGAGCCTATGGAAAAACGCCAGCAACGCGGCCTTT
TTACGGTTCCTGGCCTTTTGCTGGCCTTTTGCTCACATGTTCTTTCCTGCGTTATCCCCTGATTCTGTGG
ATAACCGTATTACCGCCTTTGAGTGAGCTGATACCGCTCGCCGCAGCCGAACGACCGAGCGCAGCGAGTC
AGTGAGCGAGGAAGCGGAAGAGCGCCCAATACGCAAACCGCCTCTCCCCGCGCGTTGGCCGATTCATTAA
TGCAGCTGGCACGACAGGTTTCCCGACTGGAAAGCGGGCAGTGAGCGCAACGCAATTAATGTGAGTTAGC
TCACTCATTAGGCACCCCAGGCTTTACACTTTATGCTTCCGGCTCGTATGTTGTGTGGAATTGTGAGCGG
ATAACAATTTCACACAGGAAACAGCTATGACCATGATTACGCCAAGCTCTAGCTAGAGGTCGACGGTATA
CAGACATGATAAGATACATTGATGAGTTTGGACAAACCACAACTAGAATGCAGTGAAAAAAATGCTTTAT
TTGTGAAATTTGTGATGCTATTGCTTTATTTGTAACCATTATAAGCTGCAATAAACAAGTTGGGGTGGGC
GAAGAACTCCAGCATGAGATCCCCGCGCTGGAGGATCATCCAGCCGGCGTCCCGGAAAACGATTCCGAAG
CCCAACCTTTCATAGAAGGCGGCGGTGGAATCGAAATCTCGTAGCACGTGTCAGTCCTGCTCCTCGGCCA
CGAAGTGCACGCAGTTGCCGGCCGGGTCGCGCAGGGCGAACTCCCGCCCCCACGGCTGCTCGCCGATCTC
GGTCATGGCCGGCCCGGAGGCGTCCCGGAAGTTCGTGGACACGACCTCCGACCACTCGGCGTACAGCTCG
TCCAGGCCGCGCACCCACACCCAGGCCAGGGTGTTGTCCGGCACCACCTGGTCCTGGACCGCGCTGATGA
ACAGGGTCACGTCGTCCCGGACCACACCGGCGAAGTCGTCCTCCACGAAGTCCCGGGAGAACCCGAGCCG
GTCGGTCCAGAACTCGACCGCTCCGGCGACGTCGCGCGCGGTGAGCACCGGAACGGCACTGGTCAACTTG
GCCATGGTTTAGTTCCTCACCTTGTCGTATTATACTATGCCGATATACTATGCCGATGATTAATTGTCAA
CACGTGCTGATCAGATCCGAAAATGGATATACAAGCTCCCGGGAGCTTTTTGCAAAAGCCTAGGCCTCCA
AAAAAGCCTCCTCACTACTTCTGGAATAGCTCAGAGGCAGAGGCGGCCTCGGCCTCTGCATAAATAAAAA
AAATTAGTCAGCCATGGGGCGGAGAATGGGCGGAACTGGGCGGAGTTAGGGGCGGGATGGGCGGAGTTAG
GGGCGGGACTATGGTTGCTGACTAATTGAGATGCATGCTTTGCATACTTCTGCCTGCTGGGGAGCCTGGG
GACTTTCCACACCTGGTTGCTGACTAATTGAGATGCATGCTTTGCATACTTCTGCCTGCTGGGGAGCCTG
GGGACTTTCCACACCCTAACTGACACACATTCCACAGAATTAATTCGCGTTAAATTTTTGTTAAATCAGC
TCATTTTTTAACCAATAGGCCGAAATCGGCAAAATCCCTTATAAATCAAAAGAATAGACCGAGATAGGGT
[37 nt withheld, positions 5531-5567]
AAAGAACGTGGACTCCAACGTCAAAGG
[49 nt withheld, positions 5595-5643]
T
[91 nt withheld, positions 5645-5735]
G
[124 nt withheld, positions 5737-5860]
GGGGATACCCCCTAGAGCCCCAGCTGGTTCTTTCCGCCTCAGAAGCCATAGAGCCCACCGCATCCCCAGC
ATGCCTGCTATTGTCTTCCCAATCCTCCCCCTTGCTGTCCTGCCCCACCCCACCCCCCAGAATAGAATGA
CACCTACTCAGACAATGCGATGCAATTTCCTCATTTTATTAGGAAAGGACAGTGGGAGTGGCACCTTCCA
GGGTCAAGGAAGGCACGGGGGAGGGGCAAACAACAGATGGCTGGCAACTAGAAGGCACAGTCGAGGCTGA
TCAGCGGGTTTAAACGGGCCCTCTAGATTACAAGAAAAATAACTTGGCAGTCAAGAGAAAATTGACGGCA
ACAGTCTTTGCAAACAGCATTCGTAGCCCAAGCACTGTGAGGGACATCATGTTCACCTTCTCGGTATGAA
CTATGGCTTTGGGTTTATGGCAGCTCTTTGAAGGTTGCTTTGTGTTTTCAGTTTCCTTTGGTTTTACGTG
ATCTGTAGAATCTGTCTTCACTTCAAAGTCAGTGGAGTGCACAGTTTTATTGTCGTGTTGAACTGAACAT
GTCACTGAATTTGAATCTTCATATTTACCAAGCTTGACAGCATTGTACTTCCCACCGGGAGAGATGACAA
TAGCAGGATCAAACTCTGTTATCTTCTTGGATGACACGAGATTTATTCTTATATCCTTGGGGTAAAATTC
CTTCACCAGACAAGCGACATTTGTTCCATTTTTCATGACAAAAACGGATGGTTTGGTATGAGGCTGACTT
CTTGGTTCCACAGTCACACGGGTTCCTTTTCCAAAGATGAGTTTATCGGTGTACGTGAGGCGTATCCCCC
AGTTTAGGGGTGGAATATAGACCCCAAGAGCACAAAAGTACTTTGCTGAATCTTCTAGCTGTAAGGCTGA
AATGGTTAAGGCGACGGATTTCGCTGCTTTCTTGAAGTTGACAGAATAGCGACCACTTTTTGCATTCTGT
TCATCAGAACCCTGGCGAATAAGGAAAATCATCTCTTTGCTGGGAAGTTGCTTGTACCAAAAAATATAAT
ATGACCACCAACTTGTTTCATACAGGCAGTTCAGGGTGACTGCTTTCCTCACTGGCATGGATACTGATGA
CTGGGCTTGAGTAACCTTCTGGGCCACACTTGATCCTGTGGGAAAAATCAGAAAACAGAGCTGATCCTTT
GATATAGTGAATAAAATATCGTAAGAGCTAGACTAATTTAGGACCCAGAGACAAACCAAACTAAAATCAT
AATATGCTCGCTTTTTTACAATTTCTCCTTTCCTCCTCAAGTCCATGAGAAATACCATATGCCTGTTTGG
AATCCTTCCATCCTTAACATTTTTACTCACACCTGGAACCATCCATACCAGAGTAGCTGAAGGCCACAAA
TACACACAGCAGGCTGGAGAACAGCATCAGCTGTTTCTTGTAACATTAAACAGGGACTCTCAGGAAGTAC
AGTCAGCCAATCAGAGAACAGATGTGCACAAGCACACACACACACACACAGGATCTGGGCTCCCGCGGCA
TATGACCGGTGGTACCTCCAGGCGATCTGACGGTTCACTAAACGAGCTCTGCTTATATAGGCCTCCCACC
GTACACGCCACCTCGACATACTCGAGTAGTTATTAATAGTAATCAATTACGGGGTCATTAGTTCATAGCC
CATATATGGAGTTCCG
Features (pLannotate 1.2.2; 27 found; start..end, strand, type, name):
      1..304     +  enhancer       CMV enhancer: human cytomegalovirus immediate early enhancer
    305..508     +  promoter       CMV promoter: human cytomegalovirus (CMV) immediate early promoter
    726..1202    +  CDS            TRGC2 (fragment): TRGC2_HUMAN - Also known as TCRGC2 From Homo sapiens (Human).
   1365..1448    +  CDS            HBB (fragment): HBB_PONPY - Experimental evidence at transcript level: Swiss-Prot protein existence level 2. Involved in oxygen transport from the lung to the various peripheral tissues. From Pongo pygmaeus (Bornean orangutan).
   1519..1574    +  polyA_signal   β-globin poly(A) signal: rabbit β-globin polyadenylation signal (Gil and Proudfoot, 1987)
   1890..1909    -  enhancer       CMV enhancer (fragment): human cytomegalovirus immediate early enhancer
   2064..2116    +  misc_feature   bom (fragment): basis of mobility region from pBR322
   2175..2279    +  promoter       AmpR promoter: bla
   2280..3140    +  CDS            AmpR: β-lactamase; bla; confers resistance to ampicillin, carbenicillin, and related antibiotics
   3311..3899    +  rep_origin     ori: high-copy-number ColE1/pMB1/pBR322/pUC origin of replication
   4082..4174    +  CDS            lacI (fragment): lac repressor; lacI; The lac repressor binds to the lac operator to inhibit transcription in E. coli. This inhibition can be relieved by adding lactose or isopropyl-β-D-thiogalactopyranoside (IPTG).
   4187..4208    +  protein_bind   CAP binding site: CAP binding activates transcription in the presence of cAMP. E. coli catabolite activator protein
   4223..4253    +  promoter       lac promoter: promoter for the E. coli lac operon
   4261..4277    +  protein_bind   lac operator: The lac repressor binds to the lac operator to inhibit transcription in E. coli. This inhibition can be relieved by adding lactose or isopropyl-β-D-thiogalactopyranoside (IPTG). lac repressor encoded by lacI
   4350..4471    -  polyA_signal   SV40 poly(A) signal: SV40 polyadenylation signal
   4466..4591    -  CDS            ble (fragment): BLE_KLEPN - Experimental evidence at protein level: Swiss-Prot protein existence level 1. Binding protein with a strong affinity to the bleomycin family of antibiotics. Binds to CL990; an antimitotic-antibiotic compound. From Klebsiella pneumoniae.
   4601..4975    -  CDS            BleoR: antibiotic-binding protein; Sh ble from Streptoalloteichus hindustanus; confers resistance to bleomycin, phleomycin, and Zeocin™
   4994..5041    -  promoter       EM7 promoter: synthetic bacterial promoter&nbsp
   5089..5418    -  promoter       SV40 promoter: SV40 enhancer and early promoter
   5432..5860    -  rep_origin     f1 ori (sequence partly withheld): f1 bacteriophage origin of replication; arrow indicates direction of (+) strand synthesis
   5881..5902    -  promoter       SV40 promoter (fragment): SV40 enhancer and early promoter
   5906..6130    -  polyA_signal   bGH poly(A) signal: bovine growth hormone polyadenylation signal
   6171..6629    -  CDS            TRDC: TRDC_HUMAN - Experimental evidence at protein level: Swiss-Prot protein existence level 1. Constant region of T cell receptor (TR) delta chain that participates in the antigen recognition (PubMed:24600447). Gamma-delta TRs recognize a variety of self and foreign non-peptide antigens frequently expressed at the epithelial boundaries between the host and external environment, including endogenous lipids presented by MH-like protein CD1D and phosphoantigens presented by butyrophilin-like molecule BTN3A1. Upon antigen recognition induces rapid, innate-like immune responses involved in pathogen cle
   6633..6680    -  CDS            TRDJ1: TRDJ1_HUMAN - Experimental evidence at protein level: Swiss-Prot protein existence level 1. J region of the variable domain of T cell receptor (TR) delta chain that participates in the antigen recognition (PubMed:24600447). Gamma-delta TRs recognize a variety of self and foreign non-peptide antigens frequently expressed at the epithelial boundaries between the host and external environment, including endogenous lipids presented by MH-like protein CD1D and phosphoantigens presented by butyrophilin-like molecule BTN3A1. Upon antigen recognition induces rapid, innate-like immune responses involve
   6723..7040    -  CDS            TRDV1 (fragment): TRDV1_HUMAN - Experimental evidence at protein level: Swiss-Prot protein existence level 1. V region of the variable domain of T cell receptor (TR) delta chain that participates in the antigen recognition (PubMed:24600447). Gamma-delta TRs recognize a variety of self and foreign non-peptide antigens frequently expressed at the epithelial boundaries between the host and external environment, including endogenous lipids presented by MH-like protein CD1D and phosphoantigens presented by butyrophilin-like molecule BTN3A1. Upon antigen recognition induces rapid, innate-like immune responses involve
   7445..7479    -  promoter       minimal CMV promoter (fragment): human cytomegalovirus (CMV) immediate early promoter
   7497..7556    +  enhancer       CMV enhancer (fragment): human cytomegalovirus immediate early enhancer
