[The description below was written by a language model from this plasmid's Addgene catalogue record and pLannotate feature annotations shown in this document.]
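Description:
pMJA295 is a mammalian expression plasmid built on the pcDNA3.1/Zeo(+) backbone that co-expresses the two chains of a human gamma delta T cell receptor reported to bind nut lipids. The roughly 2.8 kb insert was assembled by Gibson cloning, and the depositor notes that the flanking Esp3I sites were retained. The full sequenced construct is about 7.6 kb.

Expression is driven by a bidirectional CMV arrangement. In the feature map, a shared CMV enhancer sits between a full CMV immediate early promoter facing one way and a minimal CMV promoter fragment facing the other. The forward unit contains a gamma chain, recognised through its TRGC2 constant region; the gamma variable segment was not annotated by the software. It ends in a beta-globin-derived sequence with the rabbit beta-globin polyadenylation signal. The reverse unit encodes the delta chain, annotated as TRDV1, TRDJ1 and the TRDC constant region, terminated by the bGH poly(A) signal. Placing both chains on one plasmid under a common enhancer means a single transfection supplies the paired receptor. No epitope tags or reporters are annotated.

Propagation in E. coli relies on a high-copy ColE1/pUC origin and the beta-lactamase gene for ampicillin selection; an f1 origin is also present. For mammalian cells, the Sh ble gene confers Zeocin resistance, expressed from the SV40 early promoter with an SV40 poly(A) signal; the adjacent EM7 promoter also allows its expression in bacteria. Small lac and lacI fragments appear to be backbone remnants. The construct suits transient or stable expression of this receptor for studying lipid antigen recognition by gamma delta T cells.
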