Addgene plasmid #128543: pMJA295
Purpose: Expresses nut lipid binding TCR
Depositing lab: Marcos Alcocer. Depositing organization: University of Nottingham.
Backbone
  Vector backbone: pcDNA3.1(+)/Zeo(+)
  Backbone manufacturer: invitrogen
  Backbone size w/o insert (bp): 4798
  Vector type: Mammalian Expression
  Selectable markers: Zeocin
Growth in bacteria
  Bacterial resistance: Ampicillin, 100 μg/mL
  Growth temperature: 37°C
  Growth strain: DH5alpha
  Copy number: Unknown
Gene/Insert
  Gene/Insert name: Lipid binding Human TCR (alt name: MK764036*)
  Species: H. sapiens (human)
  Insert size (bp): 2759
  Promoter: bidirectional CMV
  Cloning method: Gibson Cloning
  Sequencing primers: 5′ ATTTGTGAGCCAGGGCATTGG; 3′ GACAATGCGATGCAATTTCCTCAT
Terms and licenses: Academic/Nonprofit Terms; Industry Terms: Not Available to Industry
Depositor comments: Lipid binding gamma delta TCR. 5' cloning site Esp31 (not destroyed). 3' cloning site Esp31 (not destroyed).
How to cite: pMJA295 was a gift from Marcos Alcocer (Addgene plasmid # 128543 ; http://n2t.net/addgene:128543 ; RRID:Addgene_128543)
